Addgene plasmid #108079: Vmn2r1-5Hprt-loxP TV
Purpose: Tergeting vector for Vmn2r1 gene knockout mice (∆C1 strain)
Depositing lab: Peter Mombaerts. Depositing organization: Max Planck Research Unit for Neurogenetics. Publication: Subpopulations of vomeronasal sensory neurons with coordinated coexpression of type 2 vomeronasal receptor genes are differentially dependent on Vmn2r1. Akiyoshi S, Ishii T, Bai Z, Mombaerts P. Eur J Neurosci. 2018 Apr;47(7):887-900. doi: 10.1111/ejn.13875. Epub 2018 Mar 25. PubMed 29465786.
Backbone
  Vector backbone: pBluescript II SK+
  Backbone manufacturer: Agilent Technologies/Stratagene
  Backbone size w/o insert (bp): 2900
  Total vector size (bp): 15000
  Vector type: Mouse Targeting
  Selectable markers: Neomycin (select with G418)
Growth in bacteria
  Bacterial resistance: Ampicillin, 100 μg/mL
  Growth temperature: 37°C
  Growth strain: XL1-Blue
  Copy number: High Copy
Gene/Insert
  Gene/Insert name: Vmn2r1-Hprt (5')-loxP-neo (alt name: Vmn2r1)
  Species: M. musculus (mouse)
  Insert size (bp): 12189
  Entrez Gene: Vmn2r1 (a.k.a. Casrl1, EG56544, V2r83)
  Cloning method: Restriction Enzyme; 5′ cloning site HindIII (destroyed during cloning); 3′ cloning site SpeI (not destroyed)
  Sequencing primers: 5′ T7; 3′ T3
Terms and licenses: Academic/Nonprofit Terms; Industry Terms: Not Available to Industry
How to cite: Vmn2r1-5Hprt-loxP TV was a gift from Peter Mombaerts (Addgene plasmid # 108079 ; http://n2t.net/addgene:108079 ; RRID:Addgene_108079)
