[The description below was written by a language model from this plasmid's Addgene catalogue record and pLannotate feature annotations shown in this document.]
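Description:
Vmn2r1-5Hprt-loxP TV is a mouse gene-targeting vector of about 15 kb, built in pBluescript II SK+, for modifying the Vmn2r1 locus, which encodes a type 2 vomeronasal (putative pheromone) receptor. Its stated purpose is to generate Vmn2r1 knockout mice of the ∆C1 strain. The backbone supplies the high-copy ColE1/pUC origin, an f1 origin, the ampicillin resistance gene for propagation in E. coli, and the T7 and T3 promoters that flank the cloning site and serve as sequencing primer sites.

The roughly 12 kb insert consists of mouse genomic homology sequence surrounding a selection cassette. The annotated genomic parts of the insert include a fragment of Vmn2r1 coding sequence near the 3′ end and several LINE-1 ORF1 fragments, which most likely reflect repetitive elements within the homology arm. The cassette begins with a mouse PGK promoter followed by partial HPRT coding sequence, a single loxP site, and further sequence annotated with an additional Hprt fragment. This is consistent with the "5′ Hprt" half of a split Hprt minigene with loxP embedded in it. Downstream lies a neomycin phosphotransferase gene with a bGH polyadenylation signal, which allows G418 selection of targeted cells. The promoter driving neo is not annotated in the feature table.

Cassettes of this 5′ Hprt-loxP type are generally paired with a complementary 3′ Hprt-loxP cassette at a second site, so that Cre-mediated recombination between the two loxP sites deletes the intervening region and reconstitutes a functional Hprt gene. The record itself does not describe a partner vector or the extent of the deletion.
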