Features (pLannotate 1.2.2; 26 found; start..end, strand, type, name):
   2628..3127    +  promoter       PGK promoter: mouse phosphoglycerate kinase 1 promoter
   3234..3368    +  CDS            HPRT1 (fragment): HPRT_HUMAN - Also known as HPRT. Experimental evidence at protein level: Swiss-Prot protein existence level 1. Converts guanine to guanosine monophosphate, and hypoxanthine to inosine monophosphate. Transfers the 5-phosphoribosyl group from 5- phosphoribosylpyrophosphate onto the purine. Plays a central role in the generation of purine nucleotides through the purine salvage pathway. From Homo sapiens (Human).
   4060..4093    +  protein_bind   loxP: Cre-mediated recombination occurs in the 8-bp core sequence (GCATACAT). Cre recombinase
   4423..4599    +  CDS            YS049_HUMAN (fragment): Experimental evidence at transcript level: Swiss-Prot protein existence level 2. From Homo sapiens (Human).
   4903..5001    +  CDS            TMEM78 (fragment): TMM78_HUMAN - Experimental evidence at transcript level: Swiss-Prot protein existence level 2. From Homo sapiens (Human).
   5181..5537    +  CDS            Hprt1 (fragment): HPRT_MUSSP - Also known as Hprt. Experimental evidence at protein level: Swiss-Prot protein existence level 1. Converts guanine to guanosine monophosphate, and hypoxanthine to inosine monophosphate. Transfers the 5-phosphoribosyl group from 5- phosphoribosylpyrophosphate onto the purine. Plays a central role in the generation of purine nucleotides through the purine salvage pathway (By similarity). From Mus spretus (Western Mediterranean mouse) (Algerian mouse).
   6262..7065    +  CDS            NeoR/KanR: aminoglycoside phosphotransferase from Tn5; aph(3')-II (or nptII); confers resistance to neomycin, kanamycin, and G418 (Geneticin®)
   7103..7327    +  polyA_signal   bGH poly(A) signal: bovine growth hormone polyadenylation signal
   7331..7352    +  promoter       SV40 promoter (fragment): SV40 enhancer and early promoter
   8666..8740    -  CDS            Lire1 (fragment): LORF1_MOUSE - Experimental evidence at protein level: Swiss-Prot protein existence level 1. Nucleic acid-binding protein which is essential for retrotransposition of LINE-1 elements in the genome. Functions as a nucleic acid chaperone binding its own transcript and therefore preferentially mobilizing the transcript from which they are encoded. From Mus musculus (Mouse).
   8760..9056    -  CDS            Lire1 (fragment): LORF1_MOUSE - Experimental evidence at protein level: Swiss-Prot protein existence level 1. Nucleic acid-binding protein which is essential for retrotransposition of LINE-1 elements in the genome. Functions as a nucleic acid chaperone binding its own transcript and therefore preferentially mobilizing the transcript from which they are encoded. From Mus musculus (Mouse).
   9068..9508    -  CDS            Lire1 (fragment): LORF1_MOUSE - Experimental evidence at protein level: Swiss-Prot protein existence level 1. Nucleic acid-binding protein which is essential for retrotransposition of LINE-1 elements in the genome. Functions as a nucleic acid chaperone binding its own transcript and therefore preferentially mobilizing the transcript from which they are encoded. From Mus musculus (Mouse).
  11189..11482   +  CDS            Vmn2r1 (fragment): V2R1_MOUSE - Experimental evidence at protein level: Swiss-Prot protein existence level 1. Putative pheromone receptor. From Mus musculus (Mouse).
  12188..12224   -  misc_feature   MCS (fragment): pBluescript multiple cloning site
  12237..12255   -  promoter       T3 promoter: promoter for bacteriophage T3 RNA polymerase
  12298..12320   -  protein_bind   lac operator (fragment): The lac repressor binds to the lac operator to inhibit transcription in E. coli. This inhibition can be relieved by adding lactose or isopropyl-β-D-thiogalactopyranoside (IPTG). lac repressor encoded by lacI
  12324..12354   -  promoter       lac promoter: promoter for the E. coli lac operon
  12369..12390   -  protein_bind   CAP binding site: CAP binding activates transcription in the presence of cAMP. E. coli catabolite activator protein
  12403..12495   -  CDS            lacI (fragment): lac repressor; lacI; The lac repressor binds to the lac operator to inhibit transcription in E. coli. This inhibition can be relieved by adding lactose or isopropyl-β-D-thiogalactopyranoside (IPTG).
  12678..13266   -  rep_origin     ori: high-copy-number ColE1/pMB1/pBR322/pUC origin of replication
  13437..14297   -  CDS            AmpR: β-lactamase; bla; confers resistance to ampicillin, carbenicillin, and related antibiotics
  14298..14402   -  promoter       AmpR promoter: bla
  14455..14883   -  rep_origin     f1 ori (sequence partly withheld): f1 bacteriophage origin of replication; arrow indicates direction of (+) strand synthesis
  14888..15043   -  CDS            lacZα (fragment): LacZα fragment of β-galactosidase; lacZ fragment
  15051..15069   +  promoter       T7 promoter: promoter for bacteriophage T7 RNA polymerase
  15078..4       -  misc_feature   MCS (fragment) (across the origin): pBluescript multiple cloning site
>Addgene plasmid #108079 | Vmn2r1-5Hprt-loxP TV | addgene full sequence | sequence record 213337 | Addgene NGS Result
AAGCATGTATGTAATAGAAAACATATTTCTATTAGTATATTTTTGTGTATTATATATATATATATGTATA
CATATATATATACACATATACACACATATGCATATATTATACATACAATATGTATATATTATCTTATGGA
GGATGTGTGTGGGGTGTGTTTTTTGTGCATGTGTGGGCAGGACCATGTACACATACATGTGTGCCTGTGG
TTTAAAAGGCAAAAATTGGCATTGGCTGCTTTCCTTGCCTGTGCCACATTTTATAAATTATGGCAGTCTT
GCACCTGAACTAAGAGCCAATTTGTCTAGGGTGAATTGCTGGTTTGTCTTTGGTATGCTGCTTCTGCCTA
CAGGCTGTCTGACATGCATGCTTTATTTACATTTCTGTGAGTGCTGAGGATAAAAACTCTGGTTCTCCTA
CTGTCCTAGTCAGGGTTTCTATTCCTGCACAAAATATCATGACCAAAAAGCAAGTTGGGGAGGAAAGGGT
TTATTCAGCTTACACTTCCACACTGCTGTTCATCACCAAAGGGAGTTAGGACTGGAACTCAAGCAGGTCA
GAAAGCAGGAGCTGATGCAGAAGCCATGGAGGGATGTTCTTTACTGGCTTGCCTCCCCTGGATTGCTCAG
TCTGCTCTCTTATTGATCCAAGACTACCAGCCCAGGGATGGCACCACCAACAAGGGGACCTCCCCCCTTG
ATCACTAATTGATAAAATGCCTTACAGCTGGATCTCGTGGAGACATTTCCCCAACTGAAGCTCCTTTCTC
TGCGATAATTCCATCCTGTGTCAAGTTGACACAAAACTAGCCAGTACACCTAATTTCAGAACAATAGCTT
TAACCACTGAAGCATCTCCCCAGTCCCACACTCTTGAGTTTGAATAGGAAAGTATATAAAGGGGAAAGTT
AAAACCCACACACAGTAACTTAATAATACTACATGAGTACTGACTGGGACTATAAATGAGCATGGTATCA
TGAAAATGATTGGTCTGTTAAAGTAGAATGACAAGGGGGATGTTATGTTTCTTCTGATTTGTATTTGGCA
GTTTTGTCTTAATTTTAAGAAGGAAATACATAGGTAAAAGAGTTACAATTTACTGGTAAATTCTACAACC
TTAGAATATAATTCCATTGTGCTAACTTTATGTACACTGTGAGATTTTCTCTTGTATTTTTAAAGGTTAA
TTAAAAATTAATAGTGAATATGTGTTTTCCTATATGCAAACTATGTGGGTCCTGTGCATATAGATGCCAG
CTAAGCCAGAAGAGGGTGTCAGCTCCCTTGGAACTAAAACTGAAAACTGTTGTAAGACACTCAATGTGGG
TACTGGGACCTTTACCCAAGTCCTCTGCAAGAGCACTGTGTGTATTCTTAACTACTGACCCATCTCTCCA
GCTGCCTATGTATATTTTTGTTCTTAAGAATAAGACCTAAAAGGCTTTGCATTCCATAATGTGACTAAAC
CATAAATAACTCAAAATTGCCTTATTTTGTACTTTTTGCTTATTCTATGTCTTAGGATGACAATGAAAGC
TGTATTCACTTCCAGTGTACATCAATTTTTGGTAGGTTTCTATTGCTTTTGTGAGAAAAAGGTTTTGGTG
GCAAGGTGCAAGATAAAAGGGTCTACACTGATATCAAGATCTAATATGTTGGCTGGGCTGTTTTCTGAAA
ATATTATGAATTTTATACTCCAAGGAAAGGTGTTTGAAATGGGGATGAGAGGGCAACTGGAGAGGACTGA
AAGAACAGTAGATTGATCTTCTAAGTGAGGTTTGTCTTAGAGGTGAGTCTAGTAAGAAAGGAAGCACATG
GATTAGACGTGTGGCTCAGCACTAGCATGGGGGTGTGGTGAGGTTAGAGATGAGAAGGGAGAGTGGACAA
AGGGGAGGGGAGTGGAGGGGGGGAGGAGGAGGAGAGGGMGAGRGAGAGGGRGAGGGAGAGGGAGAGGGAG
AGGGAGAGGGAGAGGGAGAGGGAGAGGATGGAGGAGGGAAGGAAGAGAGTGGAGAGATTGGAGGGAAGGA
GGAAGGAAGAAAGGAAGTGAGGAAGAATTTTTTAGAAGCGACTAGAGATATAAGCCTGAAACTATAGAGT
GTATTCTGAGAGTAGTAGTTGGTCTGTTATTAAAGTATAACAAAAATGGTATGTGTGAAACAGTTCATTA
AATATATACGGGCCTTACAGTATTTTTTCTAGGGTATTTTGTTAGTATCCTACTCATCAATGAGGTAATG
AGAGAGCTGTCACCTCTTTTGATACTTTATGATGAAGCAGGATACTGTCCCTTACCTTTGAAGACCATGG
ATTTACATGTAGTGAGACTCAATTCTAAACAAGAAGGATAGTTTCTACAAATTAAAATGAGTTTTAAACT
TAGAATCCACATTTTTATTATTTATTGTTTCAAAGCATATGGGGATTTTCTGAAGTTTGTTCTCAAAGGG
TTACTCGGCTCCCAGTCCAGATCCACAAATTGCAAGTGATTTCAAGGCCCCTGATTGAGACATGAAAATT
ATGTAGCAAGTAGTGACAAGCCAAGTCCACTGGGACACACACATTTCCACTCAATCAAGGCGCTTCACTA
AAACGTGTGTGATTTCCACACTAGATCGAATTCTACCGGGTAGGGGAGGCGCTTTTCCCAAGGCAGTCTG
GAGCATGCGCTTTAGCAGCCCCGCTGGGCACTTGGCGCTACACAAGTGGCCTCTGGCCTCGCACACATTC
CACATCCACCGGTAGGCGCCAACCGGCTCCGTTCTTTGGTGGCCCCTTCGCGCCACCTTCTACTCCTCCC
CTAGTCAGGAAGTTCCCCCCCGCCCCGCAGCTCGCGTCGTGCAGGACGTGACAAATGGAAGTAGCACGTC
TCACTAGTCTCGTGCAGATGGACAGCACCGCTGAGCAATGGAAGCGGGTAGGCCTTTGGGGCAGCGGCCA
ATAGCAGCTTTGCTCCTTCGCTTTCTGGGCTCAGAGGCTGGGAAGGGGTGGGTCCGGGGGCGGGCTCAGG
GGCGGGCTCAGGGGCGGGGCGGGCGCCCGRAGGTCCTCCGGRGGCCCGGCATTCTGCACGCTTCAAAAGC
GCMCGTCTGCCGCGCTGTTCTCCTCTTCCTCATCTCCGGGCCTTTCGACCTGCAGGGGGGGGGGGGGGTC
TTGCTGCGCCTCCGCCTCCTCCTCTGCTCCGCCACCGGCTTCCTCCTCCTGAGCAGTCAGCCCGCGCGCC
GGCCGGCTCCGTTATGGCGACCCGCAGCCCTGGCGTCGTGATTAGTGATGATGAACCAGGTTATGACCTT
GATTTATTTTGCATACCTAATCATTATGCTGAGGATTTGGAAAGGGTGTTTATTCCCCATGGACTAATTA
TGGACAGGTAAGTAAGATCTTAAAATGAGGTTTTTTACTTTTTCTTGTGTTAATTTCAAACATCAGCAGC
TGTTCTGAGTACTTGCTATTTGAACATAAACTAGGCCAACTTATTAAATAACTGATGCTTTCTAAAATCT
TCTTTATTAAAAATAAAAGAGGAGGGCCTTACTAATTACTTAGTATCAGTTGTGGTATAGTGGGACTCTG
TAGGGACCAGAACAAAGTAAACATTGAAGGGAGATGGAAGAAGGAACTCTAGCCAGAGTCTTGCATTTCT
CAGTCCTAAACAGGGTAATGGACTGGGGCTGAATCACATGAAGGCAAGGTCAGATTTTTATTATTATGCA
CATCTAGCTTGAAAATTTTCTGTTAAGTCAATTACAGTGAAAAACCTTACCTGGTATTGAATGCTTGCAT
TGTATGTCTGGCTATTCTGTGTTTTTATTTTAAAATTATAATATCAAAATATTTGTGTTATAAAATATTC
TAACTATGGAGGCCATAAACAAGAAGACTAAAGTTCTCTCCTTTCAGCCTTCTGTACACATTTCTTCTCA
AGCACTGGCTATGCATGTATACTATATGCAAAAGTACATATATACATTTATATTTTAACGTATGAGTATA
GTTTTAAATGTTATTGGACACTTTTAATATTAGTGTGTCTAGAGCTTGGGCTGCAGGTCGAGGGACCTAA
TAACTTCGTATAGCATACATTATACGAAGTTATATTAAGGGTTCCGGATCCCCGGGCGAGCTCGAATTCT
AGAGCTATCTAATATATTTTAAAGGTTGCATAGCATTCTGTCTTATGGAGATACCATAACTGATTTAACC
AGTCCACTATTGATAGACACTATTTTGTTCTTACCGACTGTACTAGAAGAAACATTCTTTTACATGTTTG
GTACTTGTTCAGCTTTATTCAAGTGGAATTTCTGGGTCAAGGGGAAAGAGTTTATTGAATATTTTGGTAT
TGCCAAATTTTCCTCTAAGAAGTTGAATCATTTTATACTCCTGATGTTATATGAGAGTACCTTTCTCTTC
ACAATTTGTCTCTTTTTTTTTTTTTTTTGAGACAAGGTCTCTGTTGCCCAGGCTGGGGTGCAGTGCAGCA
GAATGATCACAGTTCACTGCAGTCTCAACCTCCTGGGTTCAAGCGATCCTTCCACCTCAGCCTCCTGAGT
AGCTGGGACTATAGGTGTGCGCCACCACTCCCAGCTAATATTTTTATTTTGTAGAAACAGGGTTCGCCAT
GTTACCCAGCCTCCCAAAGTGCTGGGATTACAGGCATGAGCCACTGGCCCAGTTTCTACAGTCTCTCTTA
ATATTGTATATTATCCAAGAAATTTCATTTAATCAGAACCTGCCAGTCTGATAGGTGAAAATGGTATCTT
GTTTTTATTTGCATTTAAAAAAAATTATGATAGTGGTATGCTTGGTTTTTTTGAAGGTATCAAATTTTTT
ACCTTATGAAACATGAGGGCAAAGGATGTGTTACGTGGAAGATTTAAAAAAAATTTTTAATGCATTTTTT
TGAGACAAGGTCTTGCTCTATTGTCCAGGCTGGAGTGCAGTGGCACAATCACAGTTCACTCCAGCCTCAA
CATCCTGCACTAAAGTGATTTTCCCACCTCACCTCTCAAGTAGCTGGGACTACAGGTACATGCTACCATG
CCTGGCTAATTTTTTTTTTTTTGCAGGCATGGGGTCTCACTATATTGCCCAGGTTGGTGTGGAAGTTTAA
TGACTAAGAGGTGTTTGTTATAAAGTTTAATGTATGAAACTTTCTATTAAATTCCTGATTTTATTTCTGT
AGGACTGAACGTCTTGCTCGAGATGTGATGAAGGAGATGGGAGGCCATCACATTGTAGCCCTCTGTGTGC
TCAAGGGGGGCTATAAATTCTTTGCTGACCTGCTGGATTACATCAAAGCACTGAATAGAAATAGTGATAG
ATCCATTCCTATGACTGTAGATTTTATCAGACTGAAGAGCTATTGTAATGACCAGTCAACAGGGGACATA
AAAGTAATTGGTGGAGATGATCTCTCAACTTTAACTGGAAAGAATGTCTTGATTGTGGAAGATATAATTG
ACACTGGCAAAACAATGCAGACTTTGCTTTCCTTGGTCAGGCAGTATAATCCAAAGATGGTCAAGGTCGC
AAGCTTGGGCTGAACATCGAGCGCCAGGGCTCCGTAAAGCTACTAGAGCACAGGCGGTGCCCCAACGTCC
TGGGGCCTCTCCACTAATAACGGCTACTTCCAATTGATTGGACGCGCCATCTTGCCTGCCTTATGCATAT
TCAGCGGTGAACTGAATATTCATGAACGAGGCCCGTCCCGTCCCTCCCTCCTTCCCCCCACCCCCGGAAC
CCGCTCCGGAGGACCCGAAGGGCCCCGCCTTCATTACCGATGCGTAGGACAAACCATTTTCCCGATGTGT
GTGGGGGGATACTAATGAGAGACTTTAGCTGAAAATGAGCCTGAACTCCGAAGCTGAGTAAAAATGGCCT
AACTTTATCCTCCGTTCTGTAAGTCCTCGGTTTGAGTGCACGGGAAACCCGAAAGGAGGACGACAGGACC
AGGAACATTCTCCTCCTCCTGTCGCGTCAGAAAGAACACCCAACCAGGGAGCCGGAGCCCTAGCGTCAAC
AACTCCGCCGCGCGCGCTCCGTGTAGGCCGGTGCGGGCGGCCCCGTAGCGCAAGGGAGGGCGGGAAAGGA
AGGGGCGGGACACAAGGGCGAATCTATAAAGGGCGTCACTCAGCCAGTTCTCTCCTCAGAAGCGCCGAGA
GCGCGACCGGGACGGTTGGAGAAGAAGGTGGCTCCCGGAAGGGGGAGAGACAAACTGCCGTAACCTCTGC
CGTTCAGGATCATCGAATTCCTGCAGCCAATATGGGATCGGCCATTGAACAAGATGGATTGCACGCAGGT
TCTCCGGCCGCTTGGGTGGAGAGGCTATTCGGCTATGACTGGGCACAACAGACAATCGGCTGCTCTGATG
CCGCCGTGTTCCGGCTGTCAGCGCAGGGGCGCCCGGTTCTTTTTGTCAAGACCGACCTGTCCGGTGCCCT
GAATGAACTGCAGGACGAGGCAGCGCGGCTATCGTGGCTGGCCACGACGGGCGTTCCTTGCGCAGCTGTG
CTCGACGTTGTCACTGAAGCGGGAAGGGACTGGCTGCTATTGGGCGAAGTGCCGGGGCAGGATCTCCTGT
CATCTCACCTTGCTCCTGCCGAGAAAGTATCCATCATGGCTGATGCAATGCGGCGGCTGCATACGCTTGA
TCCGGCTACCTGCCCATTCGACCACCAAGCGAAACATCGCATCGAGCGAGCACGTACTCGGATGGAAGCC
GGTCTTGTCGATCAGGATGATCTGGACGAAGAGCATCAGGGGCTCGCGCCAGCCGAACTGTTCGCCAGGC
TCAAGGCGCGCATGCCCGACGGCGATGATCTCGTCGTGACCCATGGCGATGCCTGCTTGCCGAATATCAT
GGTGGAAAATGGCCGCTTTTCTGGATTCATCGACTGTGGCCGGCTGGGTGTGGCGGACCGCTATCAGGAC
ATAGCGTTGGCTACCCGTGATATTGCTGAAGAGCTTGGCGGCGAATGGGCTGACCGCTTCCTCGTGCTTT
ACGGTATCGCCGCTCCCGATTCGCAGCGCATCGCCTTCTATCGCCTTCTTGACGAGTTCTTCTGAGGGGA
TCAATTCTCTAGAGCTCGCTGATCAGCCTCGACTGTGCCTTCTAGTTGCCAGCCATCTGTTGTTTGCCCC
TCCCCCGTGCCTTCCTTGACCCTGGAAGGTGCCACTCCCACTGTCCTTTCCTAATAAAATGAGGAAATTG
CATCGCATTGTCTGAGTAGGTGTCATTCTATTCTGGGGGGTGGGGTGGGGCAGGACAGCAAGGGGGAGGA
TTGGGAAGACAATAGCAGGCATGCTGGGGATGCGGTGGGCTCTATGGCTTCTGAGGCGGAAAGAACCAGC
TGGGGCTCGAGATCCACTAGTTCTAGCCTCGAGGCTAGAGCGGCCAGCTTCATGGCCATTACTGTTGTCA
GTGCACACTGTATATTTAGCAGTTTCTGCTAGCTCACATTTCACCAATCACAACTTTCCTTTGATATGTT
TCATGCTCCATATTTGAGATGTCCTTGTGTGAAGGGTGCTAATCATCTGTACATCTTCAGAAAATACAAA
GTTTCATGAAGAATTCTGCCCTTAATTCTATGACTGTTTCTCATTCTTACAGTGAAGCAGAGGCAATGGA
GGAGGAAGATATATGTAAGGCTTTACTTACAACTAGATTACTGTAGAGCCAAGTATTATTTACCACTGGA
GTTTTTACCTCTTTAATTCCAAACAACTGGAAATGAGAACTTAGAGCACATCGAAATGTAACACATTGAT
AGTTTAGGAAAGGGATTATTTCATTTGTTCTACGCCCTGCATTGGAACTTCTGAAAATTTCTTTCCCAGC
AATGTTAGACTGTAAAGGCTACTACATAGATTTCAAAATATCATTTTTCACTTCCTTAGAAATAATGTCT
TATTACATTATAGTTGAAGAAGTGGAGAGAAGTAAATATATTCTATTTAAGATAATTCCCTAGTTAGGAT
TATTTAGAATTTGTTTAATTATTGAAATTAGGATTTGAGTAGCTACATCTTGGTCTTATAATGTTAAAAA
ATACATTTCTTTAAAATTAGATCTTTATGTGTATTTTTCACCAATATTCATCAACATTTCCTTCTATCTA
TTCAACCCCAGTGCTTTCAAGACACTTATTATTCTTCCATGTAATTTAACTTCTCCTTCCAAAGGTCTAT
GTAGTGTTCAGAACCCAGTCTAACTAAGCAATATTAGTTTAATTTTTTAATCATAATCTTTAACTCACTG
ATTCAGAACCTCAACTGGGGGTTTGAAGAAAGTTTGTTTTGAAACAAATAACTTTAATGCAATACTAATT
TTAGCTGTTCATGTGTTAAAAGTACATGAAACAGGAAGACTTTATATTATTTTGAAAATATTTCTCAAAT
AGAGAAAAATAAGGAAATGGAGTAAAGGAGTATTTTATGTGTCATTTGATAGTCATAAAAAGAGGTTTAG
ATATTATGAAATATTGTGAGCCTCATAATAAAAATTAATCAATGAAGGAAAATTTATTCCAAATGCTTTT
TTTAGTAATTATTTTGTGATGATTTAAAGTAACTTCCCCACTAACCCTTAAAATACTTCATATGTAGCAT
TAATTATAGAGAGTCTTCTTACTGCCCATTTAACTTACAATTGTTTTCTTACTGCTGGTATAATTCTGAT
AGGTCTTCCTTAATATGTTACTTGACCTTTTCCCCTTACTGCTTTTAATATTTTTTCTTTGATTTAGTGC
ATTTGGTGTTTTGATTATTATGTGACAAAAGGAATTTCTTTTCTGGTCCAGTCTATTTGGTGTTCTGTAG
GCTTCTTGTATGTTTATGGGCATCTCTTTCTTTAGGTTAGGGAAGTTTTCTTCTATAATTTTGTTGAAGA
TCTTTACTGGCCCTTTAAGTTGAAAATCTTGACTCTCTTATATACCTATTATCCTTAGGTTTTGTCTTCA
CATTGTGTCTTGGATTTCCTGGATGTTTTGGGTTAGGAGCTCTTTGCTTTTTGCTTTTCCTTTGACTGTT
GTGTCAATGTTTTCTATGGTATCTTCTTCATTAATTTTGAGATTCTCTCTTCTATCTCTTGTATTCTGTT
GTGATGCTTGCCTCTATGGCTCCTGATCTCTTTCATATATATATATATCCAGGGTTATTACCTTTGTGAT
TTCTTTATTGTTTCTATTTCTACTTTTAGATCTTGGATGGTTTTGTTCATTTCCTTTGCCTGTTCAATTG
TGTTTTCCTGTAATTCTTTAAGGGATTTTTGTGTTTCCTCTTTAAGAGCTTCTAGTTGTTTACCTGTGTT
CTCCTGTATTTGTTTAAGGGAGTTATTTATGTCTTTAAAGTTCTCTATCGCCATCATGAGAACTAATTTT
AGATCCAAATCTTGCTTTTCCGGTGTGATGGTTTATCCAGGACTTGCTTATGTGGAAAAAATGGGTTCTG
ATGATGCCAAGTAACCTTGGTTTCTGTTGATTATATTCTTATGCTTGCCTCCAGCCATCTGATTATCTCT
AGTGCTACTTGGCCTCACTATATCTGACTGGAGCCTGTTGTTCCTGGGATCCTGGTTGTGTCAGAACTCC
TCAGAGTTCAGCTATTTCTGTGAACCTGTGATTCTAGGATTCTGTGATCCTGTGATCCTGAGATCCTGGG
TATGTCATTGCTCCTGGAAGTCAAGCTGCCTCCTAGACCCTGAGATCCTGGTGTGACCAATCTCTTGGGA
TCCTGTGGTTTTGGACGTGTTAGAGTGCCTGAGAGTGGAGCTTCTTCTGGGTGTTCTGGGACTGGCTGCA
GAGTTTGCGCCCAAGGTCTGCTCAGGGCATTGGACCAGACCAGGAGGAACTCGTGCGTCTGGTCGGGCGG
AGTTCCTGGGTACCTGGGTCTCACGGGTTCCAGTTACTTCTAGTGTTGGCGCGGATGTTGTGTCCTCCTC
ACTTCTGGTCCTATGATCCTAGAAGTGTTAGAGTGCCTGGGATTGGATTTTACTCTTGAGTGTTGTGCAT
CTCGCTGAGGAGTTCGAGCCCAAGGGCTGCTCAGGGCACCGGCTCAGACGGGAAGGACTGCACATAAATT
TTTATTATTCTGCCTTCAGTTATCTATGTGTACCATGTACATGCTTGGAGTGTGTGGAGGCCAGAAGATG
ATATCAGCTCCTCTGAATCTGTAGTTAGGGATAGTTGTGAACATCTATGTGGGAGCTGGGAATAAAACCT
GGATCCTCTGCAAAAGCAAATGTTGATCCATCTCCAGTGTCTTGTTGTTGGATATTTAATAAAAAAAAAA
AATTACTGAACAGAAGACAAAGTTAAATATCTATACAAGATTTTAAGACATAATGTCATTTTGGGGTACT
TGTCTTAGTAAGTTAAAATGTGCTTTAACATTGAAGAGAGAAAAAAGAAAATAGAATTAGTTGACAAATA
TAGGGGGAATTGAAAAAATTGTGGCATTGAACTTCAATATTGATTTTAATGACATCATGTTTCTATTTGT
ATGTGAGAATCAATAAATATTTCTTAATATTGAAACTAAAATCTCAGATATGGTTATGCAATTACAGTTT
TATTATACATAATTCTTGTAATGCTTTACTGTATTCCTCCTTTACGTGCCTCAGTGCATTTTAGGATTTT
AAAAATTACAATTAATATTCAGAAGAACATGGGTCAATATAAGGAGAAGAATCATATAGCCCCAATGACT
TCCAGTGAATGGGAAAAACATGTTCAAAGAGGCTGTTGTATATCTGCTGGTGAAGAATATTCTGACTAGA
AGAATGTTTTTGTGACAAAGAGATAATTGGCCACTTAAGAAAATCATAGCAGATTATATATCTATATCTA
TGTCTATGTCTATGTCTATGTCTATGTCTATGTCTATGTCTATGTCTATGTCTATGTCTATGTCTATGTC
TATATCTATCTATATCTATATCTCATCTATATGGTAAAAAAATCCAAAAGTTGCTTCCCAAGATTACTAA
TCAATAGTGAATATGATTCACTTGAATATGTTAAGATTGTATTGTTATTTGTGAAAAATTGATGTGTATA
GACAACTAAGATACCTGCTGCTGCTTCTACAAAAAGCTGTAATCCCTCATTTAACTGAAACTCCTTTCCT
GAAAAGCCCCACCCCAACTGCAATAGCCAGTGCCTCACAAAAATTTTTCCTTTCCAGGTTTAATTTCCGG
GGTTTCCGATGGATGAAAACCATGATCCACACCATTAAGGAGATTAATGAGAGGAAGGACATTTTGCCCA
ACCATACTCTGGGCTACCAGATCTTTGATTCCTGCTATACCATCTCCAAAGCAATGGAGTCATCTTTGGT
GTTTCTTACTGGGCAGGAAGAATTCAAACCCAATTTTAGAAATAGCACTGGATCAACTCTAGCAGCACTG
GTTGGATCAGGGGGATCATCTTTGTCAGTTGCTGCTTCACGAATTCTAGGGTTGTATTATATGCCTCAGG
TATGTCAGAATATTATGCTGAGTAATTATTTGTAAAGAAATAGAAATGGGACCAGGAGAGATGTCTAAGA
GGTTAAGAGTACTTGTTCTTGTAGAGGATTTAGTTTCAATCCCCAGAACTGATCGGGTAGTTCACAACCA
TCTGAAACTCCAGGTATGGGGATCTGAAAGCCCCCTCCCCCCATTTTTGACTCTTATAGGCTTCCTTATT
CATGCAGTGCCATAAACTTATGCAAGCACACACACAAAAATGGTGGCACACACATTTTATCCCACCACTC
AGGAAGCAGAGGCACACAGATCTGAGTCAGAGGCTAGTCTGCTCTACCGAGCTAGTTCTCAGACAACTAG
GCTTATACAAAGAAACCCTGCCTCAAAAAAATAAACAAAAATATTTAAAGAAATACAGTGTTTAGAAATT
GTTGAAAATAAGAAAGACAGAAGAAGTTGATATAAACTATAAGATAGCCTAGTATTGGTGGAGTGGTGTT
CTTAGTGACACTGCATAAGCAAGCCTAGTATGGGTGGGGTGATATTCTTAGTGACACTGTATAAGTAAGC
CTAGGATGCCTGGGATGGTGTTCTTTGTGACACTGTATACCTAAGATCCAGCCATGAGATCTGGGGCTTA
CTTAGAAGTGACTTCAGATTACTTGATTCAGAACATCCTTCTTGCACTGAGTTGTGATGCAGTAATTATA
TACGTCTCACTAGTTCTAGAGCGGCCGCCACCGCGGTGGAGCTCCAGCTTTTGTTCCCTTTAGTGAGGGT
TAATTGCGCGCTTGGCGTAATCATGGTCATAGCTGTTTCCTGTGTGAAATTGTTATCCGCTCACAATTCC
ACACAACATACGAGCCGGAAGCATAAAGTGTAAAGCCTGGGGTGCCTAATGAGTGAGCTAACTCACATTA
ATTGCGTTGCGCTCACTGCCCGCTTTCCAGTCGGGAAACCTGTCGTGCCAGCTGCATTAATGAATCGGCC
AACGCGCGGGGAGAGGCGGTTTGCGTATTGGGCGCTCTTCCGCTTCCTCGCTCACTGACTCGCTGCGCTC
GGTCGTTCGGCTGCGGCGAGCGGTATCAGCTCACTCAAAGGCGGTAATACGGTTATCCACAGAATCAGGG
GATAACGCAGGAAAGAACATGTGAGCAAAAGGCCAGCAAAAGGCCAGGAACCGTAAAAAGGCCGCGTTGC
TGGCGTTTTTCCATAGGCTCCGCCCCCCTGACGAGCATCACAAAAATCGACGCTCAAGTCAGAGGTGGCG
AAACCCGACAGGACTATAAAGATACCAGGCGTTTCCCCCTGGAAGCTCCCTCGTGCGCTCTCCTGTTCCG
ACCCTGCCGCTTACCGGATACCTGTCCGCCTTTCTCCCTTCGGGAAGCGTGGCGCTTTCTCATAGCTCAC
GCTGTAGGTATCTCAGTTCGGTGTAGGTCGTTCGCTCCAAGCTGGGCTGTGTGCACGAACCCCCCGTTCA
GCCCGACCGCTGCGCCTTATCCGGTAACTATCGTCTTGAGTCCAACCCGGTAAGACACGACTTATCGCCA
CTGGCAGCAGCCACTGGTAACAGGATTAGCAGAGCGAGGTATGTAGGCGGTGCTACAGAGTTCTTGAAGT
GGTGGCCTAACTACGGCTACACTAGAAGAACAGTATTTGGTATCTGCGCTCTGCTGAAGCCAGTTACCTT
CGGAAAAAGAGTTGGTAGCTCTTGATCCGGCAAACAAACCACCGCTGGTAGCGGTGGTTTTTTTGTTTGC
AAGCAGCAGATTACGCGCAGAAAAAAAGGATCTCAAGAAGATCCTTTGATCTTTTCTACGGGGTCTGACG
CTCAGTGGAACGAAAACTCACGTTAAGGGATTTTGGTCATGAGATTATCAAAAAGGATCTTCACCTAGAT
CCTTTTAAATTAAAAATGAAGTTTTAAATCAATCTAAAGTATATATGAGTAAACTTGGTCTGACAGTTAC
CAATGCTTAATCAGTGAGGCACCTATCTCAGCGATCTGTCTATTTCGTTCATCCATAGTTGCCTGACTCC
CCGTCGTGTAGATAACTACGATACGGGAGGGCTTACCATCTGGCCCCAGTGCTGCAATGATACCGCGAGA
CCCACGCTCACCGGCTCCAGATTTATCAGCAATAAACCAGCCAGCCGGAAGGGCCGAGCGCAGAAGTGGT
CCTGCAACTTTATCCGCCTCCATCCAGTCTATTAATTGTTGCCGGGAAGCTAGAGTAAGTAGTTCGCCAG
TTAATAGTTTGCGCAACGTTGTTGCCATTGCTACAGGCATCGTGGTGTCACGCTCGTCGTTTGGTATGGC
TTCATTCAGCTCCGGTTCCCAACGATCAAGGCGAGTTACATGATCCCCCATGTTGTGCAAAAAAGCGGTT
AGCTCCTTCGGTCCTCCGATCGTTGTCAGAAGTAAGTTGGCCGCAGTGTTATCACTCATGGTTATGGCAG
CACTGCATAATTCTCTTACTGTCATGCCATCCGTAAGATGCTTTTCTGTGACTGGTGAGTACTCAACCAA
GTCATTCTGAGAATAGTGTATGCGGCGACCGAGTTGCTCTTGCCCGGCGTCAATACGGGATAATACCGCG
CCACATAGCAGAACTTTAAAAGTGCTCATCATTGGAAAACGTTCTTCGGGGCGAAAACTCTCAAGGATCT
TACCGCTGTTGAGATCCAGTTCGATGTAACCCACTCGTGCACCCAACTGATCTTCAGCATCTTTTACTTT
CACCAGCGTTTCTGGGTGAGCAAAAACAGGAAGGCAAAATGCCGCAAAAAAGGGAATAAGGGCGACACGG
AAATGTTGAATACTCATACTCTTCCTTTTTCAATATTATTGAAGCATTTATCAGGGTTATTGTCTCATGA
GCGGATACATATTTGAATGTATTTAGAAAAATAAACAAATAGGGGTTCCGCGCACATTTCCCCGAAAAGT
GCCACCTAAATTGTAAGCGTTAATATTTTGTTAAAATTCGCGTTAAATTTTTGTTAAATCAGCTCATTTT
TTAACCAATAGGCCGAAATCGGCAAAATCCCTTATAAATCAAAAGAATAGACCGAGATAGGGTTGAGTGT
TGTTCCAGTTTGGAACAAGAGTCCACTATTAAAGAACGTGGACTCCAACGTCAAAGG
[49 nt withheld, positions 14618-14666]
T
[91 nt withheld, positions 14668-14758]
G
[124 nt withheld, positions 14760-14883]
CCCATTCGCCATTCAGGCTGCGCAACTGTTGGGAAGGGCGATCGGTGCGGGCCTCTTCGCTATTACGCCA
GCTGGCGAAAGGGGGATGTGCTGCAAGGCGATTAAGTTGGGTAACGCCAGGGTTTTCCCAGTCACGACGT
TGTAAAACGACGGCCAGTGAGCGCGCGTAATACGACTCACTATAGGGCGAATTGGGTACCGGGCCCCCCC
TCGAGGTCGACGGTATCGAT
