>Addgene plasmid #108079 | Vmn2r1-5Hprt-loxP TV | depositor partial sequence | sequence record 203886 | Author sequence, full sequence of insert
AAGCATGTATGTAATAGAAAACATATTTCTATTAGTATATTTTTGTGTATTATATATATATATATGTATA
CATATATATATACACATATACACACATATGCATATATTATACATACAATATGTATATATTATCTTATGGA
GGATGTGTGTGGGGTGTGTTTTTTGTGCATGTGTGGGCAGGACCATGTACACATACATGTGTGCCTGTGG
TTTAAAAGGCAAAAATTGGCATTGGCTGCTTTCCTTGCCTGTGCCACATTTTATAAATTATGGCAGTCTT
GCACCTGAACTAAGAGCCAATTTGTCTAGGGTGAATTGCTGGTTTGTCTTTGGTATGCTGCTTCTGCCTA
CAGGCTGTCTGACATGCATGCTTTATTTACATTTCTGTGAGTGCTGAGGATAAAAACTCTGGTTCTCCTA
CTGTCCTAGTCAGGGTTTCTATTCCTGCACAAAATATCATGACCAAAAAGCAAGTTGGGGAGGAAAGGGT
TTATTCAGCTTACACTTCCACACTGCTGTTCATCACCAAAGGGAGTTAGGACTGGAACTCAAGCAGGTCA
GAAAGCAGGAGCTGATGCAGAAGCCATGGAGGGATGTTCTTTACTGGCTTGCCTCCCCTGGATTGCTCAG
TCTGCTCTCTTATTGATCCAAGACTACCAGCCCAGGGATGGCACCACCAACAAGGGGACCTCCCCCCTTG
ATCACTAATTGATAAAATGCCTTACAGCTGGATCTCGTGGAGACATTTCCCCAACTGAAGCTCCTTTCTC
TGCGATAATTCCATCCTGTGTCAAGTTGACACAAAACTAGCCAGTACACCTAATTTCAGAACAATAGCTT
TAACCACTGAAGCATCTCCCCAGTCCCACACTCTTGAGTTTGAATAGGAAAGTATATAAAGGGGAAAGTT
AAAACCCACACACAGTAACTTAATAATACTACATGAGTACTGACTGGGACTATAAATGAGCATGGTATCA
TGAAAATGATTGGTCTGTTAAAGTAGAATGACAAGGGGGATGTTATGTTTCTTCTGATTTGTATTTGGCA
GTTTTGTCTTAATTTTAAGAAGGAAATACATAGGTAAAAGAGTTACAATTTACTGGTAAATTCTACAACC
TTAGAATATAATTCCATTGTGCTAACTTTATGTACACTGTGAGATTTTCTCTTGTATTTTTAAAGGTTAA
TTAAAAATTAATAGTGAATATGTGTTTTCCTATATGCAAACTATGTGGGTCCTGTGCATATAGATGCCAG
CTAAGCCAGAAGAGGGTGTCAGCTCCCTTGGAACTAAAACTGAAAACTGTTGTAAGACACTCAATGTGGG
TACTGGGACCTTTACCCAAGTCCTCTGCAAGAGCACTGTGTGTATTCTTAACTACTGACCCATCTCTCCA
GCTGCCTATGTATATTTTTGTTCTTAAGAATAAGACCTAAAAGGCTTTGCATTCCATAATGTGACTAAAC
CATAAATAACTCAAAATTGCCTTATTTTGTACTTTTTGCTTATTCTATGTCTTAGGATGACAATGAAAGC
TGTATTCACTTCCAGTGTACATCAATTTTTGGTAGGTTTCTATTGCTTTTGTGAGAAAAAGGTTTTGGTG
GCAAGGTGCAAGATAAAAGGGTCTACACTGATATCAAGATCTAATATGTTGGCTGGGCTGTTTTCTGAAA
ATATTATGAATTTTATACTCCAAGGAAAGGTGTTTGAAATGGGGATGAGAGGGCAACTGGAGAGGACTGA
AAGAACAGTAGATTGATCTTCTAAGTGAGGTTTGTCTTAGAGGTGAGTCTAGTAAGAAAGGAAGCACATG
GATTAGACGTGTGGCTCAGCACTAGCATGGGGGTGTGGTGAGGTTAGAGATGAGAAGGGAGAGTGGACAA
AGGGGAGGGGAGTGGAGGGGGGGAGGAGGAGGAGAGGGAGAGAGAGAGGGAGAGGGAGAGGGAGAGGGAG
AGGGAGAGGGAGAGGGAGAGGGAGAGGATGGAGGAGGGAAGGAAGAGAGTGGAGAGATTGGAGGGAAGGA
GGAAGGAAGAAAGGAAGTGAGGAAGAATTTTTTAGAAGCGACTAGAGATATAAGCCTGAAACTATAGAGT
GTATTCTGAGAGTAGTAGTTGGTCTGTTATTAAAGTATAACAAAAATGGTATGTGTGAAACAGTTCATTA
AATATATACGGGCCTTACAGTATTTTTTCTAGGGTATTTTGTTAGTATCCTACTCATCAATGAGGTAATG
AGAGAGCTGTCACCTCTTTTGATACTTTATGATGAAGCAGGATACTGTCCCTTACCTTTGAAGACCATGG
ATTTACATGTAGTGAGACTCAATTCTAAACAAGAAGGATAGTTTCTACAAATTAAAATGAGTTTTAAACT
TAGAATCCACATTTTTATTATTTATTGTTTCAAAGCATATGGGGATTTTCTGAAGTTTGTTCTCAAAGGG
TTACTCGGCTCCCAGTCCAGATCCACAAATTGCAAGTGATTTCAAGGCCCCTGATTGAGACATGAAAATT
ATGTAGCAAGTAGTGACAAGCCAAGTCCACTGGGACACACACATTTCCACTCAATCAAGGCGCTTCACTA
AAACGTGTGTGATTTCCACACTAGATCGAATTCTACCGGGTAGGGGAGGCGCTTTTCCCAAGGCAGTCTG
GAGCATGCGCTTTAGCAGCCCCGCTGGGCACTTGGCGCTACACAAGTGGCCTCTGGCCTCGCACACATTC
CACATCCACCGGTAGGCGCCAACCGGCTCCGTTCTTTGGTGGCCCCTTCGCGCCACCTTCTACTCCTCCC
CTAGTCAGGAAGTTCCCCCCCGCCCCGCAGCTCGCGTCGTGCAGGACGTGACAAATGGAAGTAGCACGTC
TCACTAGTCTCGTGCAGATGGACAGCACCGCTGAGCAATGGAAGCGGGTAGGCCTTTGGGGCAGCGGCCA
ATAGCAGCTTTGCTCCTTCGCTTTCTGGGCTCAGAGGCTGGGAAGGGGTGGGTCCGGGGGCGGGCTCAGG
GGCGGGCTCAGGGGCGGGGCGGGCGCCCGAAGGTCCTCCGGAGGCCCGGCATTCTGCACGCTTCAAAAGC
GCACGTCTGCCGCGCTGTTCTCCTCTTCCTCATCTCCGGGCCTTTCGACCTGCAGGGGGGGGGGGGGGTC
TTGCTGCGCCTCCGCCTCCTCCTCTGCTCCGCCACCGGCTTCCTCCTCCTGAGCAGTCAGCCCGCGCGCC
GGCCGGCTCCGTTATGGCGACCCGCAGCCCTGGCGTCGTGATTAGTGATGATGAACCAGGTTATGACCTT
GATTTATTTTGCATACCTAATCATTATGCTGAGGATTTGGAAAGGGTGTTTATTCCCCATGGACTAATTA
TGGACAGGTAAGTAAGATCTTAAAATGAGGTTTTTTACTTTTTCTTGTGTTAATTTCAAACATCAGCAGC
TGTTCTGAGTACTTGCTATTTGAACATAAACTAGGCCAACTTATTAAATAACTGATGCTTTCTAAAATCT
TCTTTATTAAAAATAAAAGAGGAGGGCCTTACTAATTACTTAGTATCAGTTGTGGTATAGTGGGACTCTG
TAGGGACCAGAACAAAGTAAACATTGAAGGGAGATGGAAGAAGGAACTCTAGCCAGAGTCTTGCATTTCT
CAGTCCTAAACAGGGTAATGGACTGGGGCTGAATCACATGAAGGCAAGGTCAGATTTTTATTATTATGCA
CATCTAGCTTGAAAATTTTCTGTTAAGTCAATTACAGTGAAAAACCTTACCTGGTATTGAATGCTTGCAT
TGTATGTCTGGCTATTCTGTGTTTTTATTTTAAAATTATAATATCAAAATATTTGTGTTATAAAATATTC
TAACTATGGAGGCCATAAACAAGAAGACTAAAGTTCTCTCCTTTCAGCCTTCTGTACACATTTCTTCTCA
AGCACTGGCTATGCATGTATACTATATGCAAAAGTACATATATACATTTATATTTTAACGTATGAGTATA
GTTTTAAATGTTATTGGACACTTTTAATATTAGTGTGTCTAGAGCTTGGGCTGCAGGTCGAGGGACCTAA
TAACTTCGTATAGCATACATTATACGAAGTTATATTAAGGGTTCCGGATCCCCGGGCGAGCTCGAATTCT
AGAGCTATCTAATATATTTTAAAGGTTGCATAGCATTCTGTCTTATGGAGATACCATAACTGATTTAACC
AGTCCACTATTGATAGACACTATTTTGTTCTTACCGACTGTACTAGAAGAAACATTCTTTTACATGTTTG
GTACTTGTTCAGCTTTATTCAAGTGGAATTTCTGGGTCAAGGGGAAAGAGTTTATTGAATATTTTGGTAT
TGCCAAATTTTCCTCTAAGAAGTTGAATCATTTTATACTCCTGATGTTATATGAGAGTACCTTTCTCTTC
ACAATTTGTCTCTTTTTTTTTTTTTTTTGAGACAAGGTCTCTGTTGCCCAGGCTGGGGTGCAGTGCAGCA
GAATGATCACAGTTCACTGCAGTCTCAACCTCCTGGGTTCAAGCGATCCTTCCACCTCAGCCTCCTGAGT
AGCTGGGACTATAGGTGTGCGCCACCACTCCCAGCTAATATTTTTATTTTGTAGAAACAGGGTTCGCCAT
GTTACCCAGCCTCCCAAAGTGCTGGGATTACAGGCATGAGCCACTGGCCCAGTTTCTACAGTCTCTCTTA
ATATTGTATATTATCCAAGAAATTTCATTTAATCAGAACCTGCCAGTCTGATAGGTGAAAATGGTATCTT
GTTTTTATTTGCATTTAAAAAAAATTATGATAGTGGTATGCTTGGTTTTTTTGAAGGTATCAAATTTTTT
ACCTTATGAAACATGAGGGCAAAGGATGTGTTACGTGGAAGATTTAAAAAAAATTTTTAATGCATTTTTT
TGAGACAAGGTCTTGCTCTATTGTCCAGGCTGGAGTGCAGTGGCACAATCACAGTTCACTCCAGCCTCAA
CATCCTGCACTAAAGTGATTTTCCCACCTCACCTCTCAAGTAGCTGGGACTACAGGTACATGCTACCATG
CCTGGCTAATTTTTTTTTTTTTGCAGGCATGGGGTCTCACTATATTGCCCAGGTTGGTGTGGAAGTTTAA
TGACTAAGAGGTGTTTGTTATAAAGTTTAATGTATGAAACTTTCTATTAAATTCCTGATTTTATTTCTGT
AGGACTGAACGTCTTGCTCGAGATGTGATGAAGGAGATGGGAGGCCATCACATTGTAGCCCTCTGTGTGC
TCAAGGGGGGCTATAAATTCTTTGCTGACCTGCTGGATTACATCAAAGCACTGAATAGAAATAGTGATAG
ATCCATTCCTATGACTGTAGATTTTATCAGACTGAAGAGCTATTGTAATGACCAGTCAACAGGGGACATA
AAAGTAATTGGTGGAGATGATCTCTCAACTTTAACTGGAAAGAATGTCTTGATTGTGGAAGATATAATTG
ACACTGGCAAAACAATGCAGACTTTGCTTTCCTTGGTCAGGCAGTATAATCCAAAGATGGTCAAGGTCGC
AAGCTTGGGCTGAACATCGAGCGCCAGGGCTCCGTAAAGCTACTAGAGCACAGGCGGTGCCCCAACGTCC
TGGGGCCTCTCCACTAATAACGGCTACTTCCAATTGATTGGACGCGCCATCTTGCCTGCCTTATGCATAT
TCAGCGGTGAACTGAATATTCATGAACGAGGCCCGTCCCGTCCCTCCCTCCTTCCCCCCACCCCCGGAAC
CCGCTCCGGAGGACCCGAAGGGCCCCGCCTTCATTACCGATGCGTAGGACAAACCATTTTCCCGATGTGT
GTGGGGGGATACTAATGAGAGACTTTAGCTGAAAATGAGCCTGAACTCCGAAGCTGAGTAAAAATGGCCT
AACTTTATCCTCCGTTCTGTAAGTCCTCGGTTTGAGTGCACGGGAAACCCGAAAGGAGGACGACAGGACC
AGGAACATTCTCCTCCTCCTGTCGCGTCAGAAAGAACACCCAACCAGGGAGCCGGAGCCCTAGCGTCAAC
AACTCCGCCGCGCGCGCTCCGTGTAGGCCGGTGCGGGCGGCCCCGTAGCGCAAGGGAGGGCGGGAAAGGA
AGGGGCGGGACACAAGGGCGAATCTATAAAGGGCGTCACTCAGCCAGTTCTCTCCTCAGAAGCGCCGAGA
GCGCGACCGGGACGGTTGGAGAAGAAGGTGGCTCCCGGAAGGGGGAGAGACAAACTGCCGTAACCTCTGC
CGTTCAGGATCATCGAATTCCTGCAGCCAATATGGGATCGGCCATTGAACAAGATGGATTGCACGCAGGT
TCTCCGGCCGCTTGGGTGGAGAGGCTATTCGGCTATGACTGGGCACAACAGACAATCGGCTGCTCTGATG
CCGCCGTGTTCCGGCTGTCAGCGCAGGGGCGCCCGGTTCTTTTTGTCAAGACCGACCTGTCCGGTGCCCT
GAATGAACTGCAGGACGAGGCAGCGCGGCTATCGTGGCTGGCCACGACGGGCGTTCCTTGCGCAGCTGTG
CTCGACGTTGTCACTGAAGCGGGAAGGGACTGGCTGCTATTGGGCGAAGTGCCGGGGCAGGATCTCCTGT
CATCTCACCTTGCTCCTGCCGAGAAAGTATCCATCATGGCTGATGCAATGCGGCGGCTGCATACGCTTGA
TCCGGCTACCTGCCCATTCGACCACCAAGCGAAACATCGCATCGAGCGAGCACGTACTCGGATGGAAGCC
GGTCTTGTCGATCAGGATGATCTGGACGAAGAGCATCAGGGGCTCGCGCCAGCCGAACTGTTCGCCAGGC
TCAAGGCGCGCATGCCCGACGGCGATGATCTCGTCGTGACCCATGGCGATGCCTGCTTGCCGAATATCAT
GGTGGAAAATGGCCGCTTTTCTGGATTCATCGACTGTGGCCGGCTGGGTGTGGCGGACCGCTATCAGGAC
ATAGCGTTGGCTACCCGTGATATTGCTGAAGAGCTTGGCGGCGAATGGGCTGACCGCTTCCTCGTGCTTT
ACGGTATCGCCGCTCCCGATTCGCAGCGCATCGCCTTCTATCGCCTTCTTGACGAGTTCTTCTGAGGGGA
TCAATTCTCTAGAGCTCGCTGATCAGCCTCGACTGTGCCTTCTAGTTGCCAGCCATCTGTTGTTTGCCCC
TCCCCCGTGCCTTCCTTGACCCTGGAAGGTGCCACTCCCACTGTCCTTTCCTAATAAAATGAGGAAATTG
CATCGCATTGTCTGAGTAGGTGTCATTCTATTCTGGGGGGTGGGGTGGGGCAGGACAGCAAGGGGGAGGA
TTGGGAAGACAATAGCAGGCATGCTGGGGATGCGGTGGGCTCTATGGCTTCTGAGGCGGAAAGAACCAGC
TGGGGCTCGAGATCCACTAGTTCTAGCCTCGAGGCTAGAGCGGCCAGCTTCATGGCCATTACTGTTGTCA
GTGCACACTGTATATTTAGCAGTTTCTGCTAGCTCACATTTCACCAATCACAACTTTCCTTTGATATGTT
TCATGCTCCATATTTGAGATGTCCTTGTGTGAAGGGTGCTAATCATCTGTACATCTTCAGAAAATACAAA
GTTTCATGAAGAATTCTGCCCTTAATTCTATGACTGTTTCTCATTCTTACAGTGAAGCAGAGGCAATGGA
GGAGGAAGATATATGTAAGGCTTTACTTACAACTAGATTACTGTAGAGCCAAGTATTATTTACCACTGGA
GTTTTTACCTCTTTAATTCCAAACAACTGGAAATGAGAACTTAGAGCACATCGAAATGTAACACATTGAT
AGTTTAGGAAAGGGATTATTTCATTTGTTCTACGCCCTGCATTGGAACTTCTGAAAATTTCTTTCCCAGC
AATGTTAGACTGTAAAGGCTACTACATAGATTTCAAAATATCATTTTTCACTTCCTTAGAAATAATGTCT
TATTACATTATAGTTGAAGAAGTGGAGAGAAGTAAATATATTCTATTTAAGATAATTCCCTAGTTAGGAT
TATTTAGAATTTGTTTAATTATTGAAATTAGGATTTGAGTAGCTACATCTTGGTCTTATAATGTTAAAAA
ATACATTTCTTTAAAATTAGATCTTTATGTGTATTTTTCACCAATATTCATCAACATTTCCTTCTATCTA
TTCAACCCCAGTGCTTTCAAGACACTTATTATTCTTCCATGTAATTTAACTTCTCCTTCCAAAGGTCTAT
GTAGTGTTCAGAACCCAGTCTAACTAAGCAATATTAGTTTAATTTTTTAATCATAATCTTTAACTCACTG
ATTCAGAACCTCAACTGGGGGTTTGAAGAAAGTTTGTTTTGAAACAAATAACTTTAATGCAATACTAATT
TTAGCTGTTCATGTGTTAAAAGTACATGAAACAGGAAGACTTTATATTATTTTGAAAATATTTCTCAAAT
AGAGAAAAATAAGGAAATGGAGTAAAGGAGTATTTTATGTGTCATTTGATAGTCATAAAAAGAGGTTTAG
ATATTATGAAATATTGTGAGCCTCATAATAAAAATTAATCAATGAAGGAAAATTTATTCCAAATGCTTTT
TTTAGTAATTATTTTGTGATGATTTAAAGTAACTTCCCCACTAACCCTTAAAATACTTCATATGTAGCAT
TAATTATAGAGAGTCTTCTTACTGCCCATTTAACTTACAATTGTTTTCTTACTGCTGGTATAATTCTGAT
AGGTCTTCCTTAATATGTTACTTGACCTTTTCCCCTTACTGCTTTTAATATTTTTTCTTTGATTTAGTGC
ATTTGGTGTTTTGATTATTATGTGACAAAAGGAATTTCTTTTCTGGTCCAGTCTATTTGGTGTTCTGTAG
GCTTCTTGTATGTTTATGGGCATCTCTTTCTTTAGGTTAGGGAAGTTTTCTTCTATAATTTTGTTGAAGA
TCTTTACTGGCCCTTTAAGTTGAAAATCTTGACTCTCTTATATACCTATTATCCTTAGGTTTTGTCTTCA
CATTGTGTCTTGGATTTCCTGGATGTTTTGGGTTAGGAGCTCTTTGCTTTTTGCTTTTCCTTTGACTGTT
GTGTCAATGTTTTCTATGGTATCTTCTTCATTAATTTTGAGATTCTCTCTTCTATCTCTTGTATTCTGTT
GTGATGCTTGCCTCTATGGCTCCTGATCTCTTTCATATATATATATATCCAGGGTTATTACCTTTGTGAT
TTCTTTATTGTTTCTATTTCTACTTTTAGATCTTGGATGGTTTTGTTCATTTCCTTTGCCTGTTCAATTG
TGTTTTCCTGTAATTCTTTAAGGGATTTTTGTGTTTCCTCTTTAAGAGCTTCTAGTTGTTTACCTGTGTT
CTCCTGTATTTGTTTAAGGGAGTTATTTATGTCTTTAAAGTTCTCTATCGCCATCATGAGAACTAATTTT
AGATCCAAATCTTGCTTTTCCGGTGTGATGGTTTATCCAGGACTTGCTTATGTGGAAAAAATGGGTTCTG
ATGATGCCAAGTAACCTTGGTTTCTGTTGATTATATTCTTATGCTTGCCTCCAGCCATCTGATTATCTCT
AGTGCTACTTGGCCTCACTATATCTGACTGGAGCCTGTTGTTCCTGGGATCCTGGTTGTGTCAGAACTCC
TCAGAGTTCAGCTATTTCTGTGAACCTGTGATTCTAGGATTCTGTGATCCTGTGATCCTGAGATCCTGGG
TATGTCATTGCTCCTGGAAGTCAAGCTGCCTCCTAGACCCTGAGATCCTGGTGTGACCAATCTCTTGGGA
TCCTGTGGTTTTGGACGTGTTAGAGTGCCTGAGAGTGGAGCTTCTTCTGGGTGTTCTGGGACTGGCTGCA
GAGTTTGCGCCCAAGGTCTGCTCAGGGCATTGGACCAGACCAGGAGGAACTCGTGCGTCTGGTCGGGCGG
AGTTCCTGGGTACCTGGGTCTCACGGGTTCCAGTTACTTCTAGTGTTGGCGCGGATGTTGTGTCCTCCTC
ACTTCTGGTCCTATGATCCTAGAAGTGTTAGAGTGCCTGGGATTGGATTTTACTCTTGAGTGTTGTGCAT
CTCGCTGAGGAGTTCGAGCCCAAGGGCTGCTCAGGGCACCGGCTCAGACGGGAAGGACTGCACATAAATT
TTTATTATTCTGCCTTCAGTTATCTATGTGTACCATGTACATGCTTGGAGTGTGTGGAGGCCAGAAGATG
ATATCAGCTCCTCTGAATCTGTAGTTAGGGATAGTTGTGAACATCTATGTGGGAGCTGGGAATAAAACCT
GGATCCTCTGCAAAAGCAAATGTTGATCCATCTCCAGTGTCTTGTTGTTGGATATTTAATAAAAAAAAAA
AATTACTGAACAGAAGACAAAGTTAAATATCTATACAAGATTTTAAGACATAATGTCATTTTGGGGTACT
TGTCTTAGTAAGTTAAAATGTGCTTTAACATTGAAGAGAGAAAAAAGAAAATAGAATTAGTTGACAAATA
TAGGGGGAATTGAAAAAATTGTGGCATTGAACTTCAATATTGATTTTAATGACATCATGTTTCTATTTGT
ATGTGAGAATCAATAAATATTTCTTAATATTGAAACTAAAATCTCAGATATGGTTATGCAATTACAGTTT
TATTATACATAATTCTTGTAATGCTTTACTGTATTCCTCCTTTACGTGCCTCAGTGCATTTTAGGATTTT
AAAAATTACAATTAATATTCAGAAGAACATGGGTCAATATAAGGAGAAGAATCATATAGCCCCAATGACT
TCCAGTGAATGGGAAAAACATGTTCAAAGAGGCTGTTGTATATCTGCTGGTGAAGAATATTCTGACTAGA
AGAATGTTTTTGTGACAAAGAGATAATTGGCCACTTAAGAAAATCATAGCAGATTATATATCTATATCTA
TGTCTATGTCTATGTCTATGTCTATGTCTATGTCTATGTCTATGTCTATGTCTATGTCTATGTCTATGTC
TATATCTATCTATATCTATATCTCATCTATATGGTAAAAAAATCCAAAAGTTGCTTCCCAAGATTACTAA
TCAATAGTGAATATGATTCACTTGAATATGTTAAGATTGTATTGTTATTTGTGAAAAATTGATGTGTATA
GACAACTAAGATACCTGCTGCTGCTTCTACAAAAAGCTGTAATCCCTCATTTAACTGAAACTCCTTTCCT
GAAAAGCCCCACCCCAACTGCAATAGCCAGTGCCTCACAAAAATTTTTCCTTTCCAGGTTTAATTTCCGG
GGTTTCCGATGGATGAAAACCATGATCCACACCATTAAGGAGATTAATGAGAGGAAGGACATTTTGCCCA
ACCATACTCTGGGCTACCAGATCTTTGATTCCTGCTATACCATCTCCAAAGCAATGGAGTCATCTTTGGT
GTTTCTTACTGGGCAGGAAGAATTCAAACCCAATTTTAGAAATAGCACTGGATCAACTCTAGCAGCACTG
GTTGGATCAGGGGGATCATCTTTGTCAGTTGCTGCTTCACGAATTCTAGGGTTGTATTATATGCCTCAGG
TATGTCAGAATATTATGCTGAGTAATTATTTGTAAAGAAATAGAAATGGGACCAGGAGAGATGTCTAAGA
GGTTAAGAGTACTTGTTCTTGTAGAGGATTTAGTTTCAATCCCCAGAACTGATCGGGTAGTTCACAACCA
TCTGAAACTCCAGGTATGGGGATCTGAAAGCCCCCTCCCCCCATTTTTGACTCTTATAGGCTTCCTTATT
CATGCAGTGCCATAAACTTATGCAAGCACACACACAAAAATGGTGGCACACACATTTTATCCCACCACTC
AGGAAGCAGAGGCACACAGATCTGAGTCAGAGGCTAGTCTGCTCTACCGAGCTAGTTCTCAGACAACTAG
GCTTATACAAAGAAACCCTGCCTCAAAAAAATAAACAAAAATATTTAAAGAAATACAGTGTTTAGAAATT
GTTGAAAATAAGAAAGACAGAAGAAGTTGATATAAACTATAAGATAGCCTAGTATTGGTGGAGTGGTGTT
CTTAGTGACACTGCATAAGCAAGCCTAGTATGGGTGGGGTGATATTCTTAGTGACACTGTATAAGTAAGC
CTAGGATGCCTGGGATGGTGTTCTTTGTGACACTGTATACCTAAGATCCAGCCATGAGATCTGGGGCTTA
CTTAGAAGTGACTTCAGATTACTTGATTCAGAACATCCTTCTTGCACTGAGTTGTGATGCAGTAATTATA
TACGTCTCA
